>Addgene plasmid #176006 | Halo-WIPI2B S395E | addgene full sequence | sequence record 345070 | Addgene NGS Result
CATTAGCCATATTATTCATTGGTTATATAGCATAAATCAATATTGGCTATTGGCCATTGCATACGTTGTA
TCTATATCATAATATGTACATTTATATTGGCTCATGTCCAATATGACCGCCATGTTGGCATTGATTATTG
ACTAGTTATTAATAGTAATCAATTACGGGGTCATTAGTTCATAGCCCATATATGGAGTTCCGCGTTACAT
AACTTACGGTAAATGGCCCGCCTGGCTGACCGCCCAACGACCCCCGCCCATTGACGTCAATAATGACGTA
TGTTCCCATAGTAACGCCAATAGGGACTTTCCATTGACGTCAATGGGTGGAGTATTTACGGTAAACTGCC
CACTTGGCAGTACATCAAGTGTATCATATGCCAAGTCCGCCCCCTATTGACGTCAATGACGGTAAATGGC
CCGCCTGGCATTATGCCCAGTACATGACCTTACGGGACTTTCCTACTTGGCAGTACATCTACGTATTAGT
CATCGCTATTACCATGGTGATGCGGTTTTGGCAGTACACCAATGGGCGTGGATAGCGGTTTGACTCACGG
GGATTTCCAAGTCTCCACCCCATTGACGTCAATGGGAGTTTGTTTTGGCACCAAAATCAACGGGACTTTC
CAAAATGTCGTAATAACCCCGCCCCGTTGACGCAAATGGGCGGTAGGCGTGTACGGTGGGAGGTCTATAT
AAGCAGAGCTGGTTTAGTGAACCGTCAGATCACTAGAAGCTTTATTGCGGTAGTTTATCACAGTTAAATT
GCTAACGCAGTCAGTGCTTCTGACACAACAGTCTCGAACTTAAGCTGCAGAAGTTGGTCGTGAGGCACTG
GGCAGGTAAGTATCAAGGTTACAAGACAGGTTTAAGGAGACCAATAGAAACTGGGCTTGTCGAGACAGAG
AAGACTCTTGCGTTTCTGATAGGCACCTATTGGTCTTACTGACATCCACTTTGCCTTTCTCTCCACAGGT
GTCCACTCCCAGTTCAATTACAGCTCTTAAGGCTAGAGTATTAATACGACTCACTATAGGGCTAGCAAAG
CCACCATGGCAGAAATCGGTACTGGCTTTCCATTCGACCCCCATTATGTGGAAGTCCTGGGCGAGCGCAT
GCACTACGTCGATGTTGGTCCGCGCGATGGCACCCCTGTGCTGTTCCTGCACGGTAACCCGACCTCCTCC
TACGTGTGGCGCAACATCATCCCGCATGTTGCACCGACCCATCGCTGCATTGCTCCAGACCTGATCGGTA
TGGGCAAATCCGACAAACCAGACCTGGGTTATTTCTTCGACGACCACGTCCGCTTCATGGATGCCTTCAT
CGAAGCCCTGGGTCTGGAAGAGGTCGTCCTGGTCATTCACGACTGGGGCTCCGCTCTGGGTTTCCACTGG
GCCAAGCGCAATCCAGAGCGCGTCAAAGGTATTGCATTTATGGAGTTCATCCGCCCTATCCCGACCTGGG
ACGAATGGCCAGAATTTGCCCGCGAGACCTTCCAGGCCTTCCGCACCACCGACGTCGGCCGCAAGCTGAT
CATCGATCAGAACGTTTTTATCGAGGGTACGCTGCCGATGGGTGTCGTCCGCCCGCTGACTGAAGTCGAG
ATGGACCATTACCGCGAGCCGTTCCTGAATCCTGTTGACCGCGAGCCACTGTGGCGCTTCCCAAACGAGC
TGCCAATCGCCGGTGAGCCAGCGAACATCGTCGCGCTGGTCGAAGAATACATGGACTGGCTGCACCAGTC
CCCTGTCCCGAAGCTGCTGTTCTGGGGCACCCCAGGCGTTCTGATCCCACCGGCCGAAGCCGCTCGCCTG
GCCAAAAGCCTGCCTAACTGCAAGGCTGTGGACATCGGCCCGGGTCTGAATCTGCTGCAAGAAGACAACC
CGGACCTGATCGGCAGCGAGATCGCGCGCTGGCTGTCGACGCTCGAGATTTCCGGCGAGCCAACCACTGA
GGATCTGTACTTTCAGAGCGATAACGCGATCGCTTCCGAATTCGGATCCATGAACCTGGCGAGCCAGAGC
GGGGAGGCCGGCGCCGGCCAGCTGCTCTTCGCCAACTTCAACCAGGACAACACGTCCCTAGCTGTTGGTA
GTAAGTCCGGTTATAAATTTTTCTCCCTTTCTTCTGTGGATAAGCTGGAACAGATCTATGAATGCACCGA
TACGGAAGATGTGTGCATTGTAGAGAGATTGTTCTCCAGCAGCCTAGTGGCCATCGTGAGCCTTAAAGCA
CCAAGGAAGCTAAAGGTTTGCCACTTTAAGAAGGGAACTGAGATCTGCAACTACAGCTACTCCAACACGA
TTCTGGCTGTGAAGCTCAACAGGCAGAGGCTGATAGTATGCCTGGAGGAGTCCCTGTACATCCACAACAT
TCGGGACATGAAGGTGCTGCATACGATCAGGGAGACGCCTCCAAACCCTGCAGGCCTGTGTGCGCTGTCA
ATCAACAACGACAACTGCTACTTGGCGTACCCAGGGAGCGCGACCATCGGAGAGGTGCAGGTCTTCGATA
CCATTAATTTGAGAGCTGCAAACATGATTCCGGCTCACGACAGTCCTTTAGCGGCACTGGCCTTTGACGC
AAGTGGAACTAAACTTGCCACGGCTTCGGAGAAGGGGACCGTGATTAGGGTATTTTCCATTCCAGAAGGA
CAAAAACTCTTTGAGTTTCGGAGAGGAGTAAAGAGGTGCGTGAGCATCTGCTCCCTGGCCTTCAGCATGG
ACGGCATGTTCCTCTCCGCCTCCAGCAACACTGAGACCGTGCACATCTTCAAACTCGAGACTGTGAAAGA
AAAACCCCCAGAGGAGCCCACCACCTGGACCGGGTACTTCGGGAAAGTGCTCATGGCCTCCACCAGCTAC
CTGCCTTCCCAAGTGACAGAAATGTTCAACCAGGGCAGAGCCTTCGCCACGGTCCGCCTGCCATTCTGCG
GCCACAAAAACATCTGCTCGCTAGCCACAATTCAGAAGATCCCGCGGTTGTTGGTGGGTGCCGCCGACGG
GTACCTGTACATGTACAACCTGGACCCCCAGGAGGGCGGCGAGTGTGCCCTGATGAAGCAGCACCGGCTG
GACGGCAGTCTGGAAACGACCAATGAGATCTTGGACTCTGCCTCTCACGACTGCCCCTTAGTCACTCAGA
CATACGGCGCAGCTGCAGGAAAAGGTACTTACGTGCCTTCAGAGCCAACGAGACTTGCCTACACAGACGA
CCTGGGTGCTGTGGGTGGCGCCTGCCTGGAGGACGAGGCCAGCGCCCTGCGCCTGGATGAGGACAGCGAG
CACCCGCCCATGATTCTTCGGACTGACTGAGCGGCCGCTTGCTGAGTTGGCTGCTGCCACCGCTGAGCAA
TAACTAGCATAACCCCTTGGCCGCTTCGAGCAGACATGATAAGATACATTGATGAGTTTGGACAAACCAC
AACTAGAATGCAGTGAAAAAAATGCTTTATTTGTGAAATTTGTGATGCTATTGCTTTATTTGTAACCATT
ATAAGCTGCAATAAACAAGTTAACAACAACAATTGCATTCATTTTATGTTTCAGGTTCAGGGGGAGATGT
GGGAGGTTTTTTTAAGCAAGTAAAACCTCTACAAATGTGGTAAAATCGAATTTTAACAAAATATTAACGC
TTACAATTTCCTGATGCGGTATTTTCTCCTTACGCATCTGTGCGGTATTTCACACCGCATACGCGGATCT
GCGCAGCACCATGGCCTGAAATAACCTCTGAAAGAGGAACTTGGTTAGGTACCTTCTGAGGCGGAAAGAA
CCAGCTGTGGAATGTGTGTCAGTTAGGGTGTGGAAAGTCCCCAGGCTCCCCAGCAGGCAGAAGTATGCAA
AGCATGCATCTCAATTAGTCAGCAACCAGGTGTGGAAAGTCCCCAGGCTCCCCAGCAGGCAGAAGTATGC
AAAGCATGCATCTCAATTAGTCAGCAACCATAGTCCCGCCCCTAACTCCGCCCATCCCGCCCCTAACTCC
GCCCAGTTCCGCCCATTCTCCGCCCCATGGCTGACTAATTTTTTTTATTTATGCAGAGGCCGAGGCCGCC
TCGGCCTCTGAGCTATTCCAGAAGTAGTGAGGAGGCTTTTTTGGAGGCCTAGGCTTTTGCAAAAAGCTTG
ATTCTTCTGACACAACAGTCTCGAACTTAAGGCTAGAGCCACCATGATTGAACAAGATGGATTGCACGCA
GGTTCTCCGGCCGCTTGGGTGGAGAGGCTATTCGGCTATGACTGGGCACAACAGACAATCGGCTGCTCTG
ATGCCGCCGTGTTCCGGCTGTCAGCGCAGGGGCGCCCGGTTCTTTTTGTCAAGACCGACCTGTCCGGTGC
CCTGAATGAACTGCAGGACGAGGCAGCGCGGCTATCGTGGCTGGCCACGACGGGCGTTCCTTGCGCAGCT
GTGCTCGACGTTGTCACTGAAGCGGGAAGGGACTGGCTGCTATTGGGCGAAGTGCCGGGGCAGGATCTCC
TGTCATCTCACCTTGCTCCTGCCGAGAAAGTATCCATCATGGCTGATGCAATGCGGCGGCTGCATACGCT
TGATCCGGCTACCTGCCCATTCGACCACCAAGCGAAACATCGCATCGAGCGAGCACGTACTCGGATGGAA
GCCGGTCTTGTCGATCAGGATGATCTGGACGAAGAGCATCAGGGGCTCGCGCCAGCCGAACTGTTCGCCA
GGCTCAAGGCGCGCATGCCCGACGGCGAGGATCTCGTCGTGACCCATGGCGATGCCTGCTTGCCGAATAT
CATGGTGGAAAATGGCCGCTTTTCTGGATTCATCGACTGTGGCCGGCTGGGTGTGGCGGACCGCTATCAG
GACATAGCGTTGGCTACCCGTGATATTGCTGAAGAGCTTGGCGGCGAATGGGCTGACCGCTTCCTCGTGC
TTTACGGTATCGCCGCTCCCGATTCGCAGCGCATCGCCTTCTATCGCCTTCTTGACGAGTTCTTCTGAGC
GGGACTCTGGGGTTCGAAATGACCGACCAAGCGACGCCCAACCTGCCATCACGATGGCCGCAATAAAATA
TCTTTATTTTCATTACATCTGTGTGTTGGTTTTTTGTGTGAATCGATAGCGATAAGGATCCTCTTTGCGC
TTGCGTTTTCCCTTGTCCAGATAGCCCAGTAGCTGACATTCATCCGGGGTCAGCACCGTTTCTGCGGACT
GGCTTTCTACGTAATGGTTTCTTAGACGTCAGGTGGCACTTTTCGGGGAAATGTGCGCGGAACCCCTATT
TGTTTATTTTTCTAAATACATTCAAATATGTATCCGCTCATGAGACAATAACCCTGATAAATGCTTCAAT
AATATTGAAAAAGGAAGAGTATGAGTATTCAACATTTCCGTGTCGCCCTTATTCCCTTTTTTGCGGCATT
TTGCCTTCCTGTTTTTGCTCACCCAGAAACGCTGGTGAAAGTAAAAGATGCTGAAGATCAGTTGGGTGCA
CGAGTGGGTTACATCGAACTGGATCTCAACAGCGGTAAGATCCTTGAGAGTTTTCGCCCCGAAGAACGTT
TTCCAATGATGAGCACTTTCAAAGTTCTGCTATGTGGCGCGGTATTATCCCGTATTGACGCCGGGCAAGA
GCAACTCGGTCGCCGCATACACTATTCTCAGAATGACTTGGTTGAGTACTCACCAGTCACAGAAAAGCAT
CTTACGGATGGCATGACAGTAAGAGAATTATGCAGTGCTGCCATAACCATGAGTGATAACACTGCGGCCA
ACTTACTTCTGACAACTATCGGAGGACCGAAGGAGCTAACCGCTTTTTTGCACAACATGGGGGATCATGT
AACTCGCCTTGATCGTTGGGAACCGGAGCTGAATGAAGCCATACCAAACGACGAGCGTGACACCACGATG
CCTGTAGCAATGGCAACAACGTTGCGCAAACTATTAACTGGCGAACTACTTACTCTAGCTTCCCGGCAAC
AATTAATAGACTGGATGGAGGCGGATAAAGTTGCAGGACCACTTCTGCGCTCGGCCCTTCCGGCTGGCTG
GTTTATTGCTGATAAATCTGGAGCCGGTGAGCGTGGGTCTCGCGGTATCATTGCAGCACTGGGGCCAGAT
GGTAAGCCCTCCCGTATCGTAGTTATCTACACGACGGGGAGTCAGGCAACTATGGATGAACGAAATAGAC
AGATCGCTGAGATAGGTGCCTCACTGATTAAGCATTGGTAATTCGAAATGACCGACCAAGCGACGCCCAA
CCGGTATCAGCTCACTCAAAGGCGGTAATACGGTTATCCACAGAATCAGGGGATAACGCAGGAAAGAACA
TGTGAGCAAAAGGCCAGCAAAAGGCCAGGAACCGTAAAAAGGCCGCGTTGCTGGCGTTTTTCCATAGGCT
CCGCCCCCCTGACGAGCATCACAAAAATCGACGCTCAAGTCAGAGGTGGCGAAACCCGACAGGACTATAA
AGATACCAGGCGTTTCCCCCTGGAAGCTCCCTCGTGCGCTCTCCTGTTCCGACCCTGCCGCTTACCGGAT
ACCTGTCCGCCTTTCTCCCTTCGGGAAGCGTGGCGCTTTCTCATAGCTCACGCTGTAGGTATCTCAGTTC
GGTGTAGGTCGTTCGCTCCAAGCTGGGCTGTGTGCACGAACCCCCCGTTCAGCCCGACCGCTGCGCCTTA
TCCGGTAACTATCGTCTTGAGTCCAACCCGGTAAGACACGACTTATCGCCACTGGCAGCAGCCACTGGTA
ACAGGATTAGCAGAGCGAGGTATGTAGGCGGTGCTACAGAGTTCTTGAAGTGGTGGCCTAACTACGGCTA
CACTAGAAGGACAGTATTTGGTATCTGCGCTCTGCTGAAGCCAGTTACCTTCGGAAAAAGAGTTGGTAGC
TCTTGATCCGGCAAACAAACCACCGCTGGTAGCGGTGGTTTTTTTGTTTGCAAGCAGCAGATTACGCGCA
GAAAAAAAGGATTTCAAGAAGATCCTTTGATCTTTTCTACGGGGTCTGACGCTCAGTGGAACGAAAACTC
ACGTTAAGGGATTTTGGTCATGAGATTATCAAAAAGGATCTTCACCTAGATCCTTTTATAGTCCGGAAAT
ACAGGAACGCACGCTGGATGGCCCTTCGCTGGGATGGTGAAACCATGAAAAATGGCAGCTTCAGTGGATT
AAGTGGGGGTAATGTGGCCTGTACCCTCTGGTTGCATAGGTATTCATACGGTTAAAATTTATCAGGCGCG
ATTGCGGCAGTTTTTCGGGTGGTTTGTTGCCATTTTTACCTGTCTGCTGCCGTGATCGCGCTGAACGCGT
TTTAGCGGTGCGTACAATTAAGGGATTATGGTAAATCCACTTACTGTCTGCCCTCGTAGCCATCGAGATA
AACCGCAGTACTCCGGCCACGATGCGTCCGGCGTAGAGGATCGAGATCTTCAATATTGGC
Features (pLannotate 1.2.2; 21 found; start..end, strand, type, name):
    129..506     +  enhancer       CMV enhancer: human cytomegalovirus immediate early enhancer
    508..707     +  promoter       CMV promoter: human cytomegalovirus (CMV) immediate early promoter
    846..978     +  intron         chimeric intron: chimera between introns from human β-globin and immunoglobulin heavy chain genes
   1022..1040    +  promoter       T7 promoter: promoter for bacteriophage T7 RNA polymerase
   1056..1946    +  CDS            HaloTag®: modified bacterial dehalogenase that forms covalent bonds with chloroalkane derivatives
   1959..1979    +  CDS            TEV site: tobacco etch virus (TEV) protease recognition and cleavage site
   2010..3317    +  CDS            Wipi2: WIPI2_RAT - Experimental evidence at protein level: Swiss-Prot protein existence level 1. Component of the autophagy machinery that controls the major intracellular degradation process by which cytoplasmic materials are packaged into autophagosomes and delivered to lysosomes for degradation. Involved in an early step of the formation of preautophagosomal structures. Binds and is activated by phosphatidylinositol 3-phosphate (PtdIns3P) forming on membranes of the endoplasmic reticulum upon activation of the upstream ULK1 and PI3 kinases. Mediates ER-isolation membranes contacts by interacting w
   3331..3356    +  CDS            SET1 (fragment): solubility-enhancement tag derived from T7 phage gene 10B
   3364..3380    +  terminator     T7 terminator (fragment): transcription terminator for bacteriophage T7 RNA polymerase
   3400..3521    -  polyA_signal   SV40 poly(A) signal: SV40 polyadenylation signal
   3544..3612    -  CDS            large T antigen (fragment): large T antigen from SV40 (simian virus 40)
   3617..3649    +  rep_origin     M13 ori (fragment): M13 bacteriophage origin of replication; arrow indicates direction of (+) strand synthesis
   3650..3701    -  misc_feature   bom (fragment): basis of mobility region from pBR322
   3766..4123    +  promoter       SV40 promoter: SV40 enhancer and early promoter
   4174..4965    +  CDS            neo: KKA2_KLEPN - Also known as kan, nptII. Experimental evidence at protein level: Swiss-Prot protein existence level 1. Resistance to kanamycin, neomycin, paromomycin, ribostamycin, butirosin and gentamicin B. From Klebsiella pneumoniae.
   5032..5080    +  polyA_signal   poly(A) signal: synthetic polyadenylation signal
   5101..5193    -  CDS            tnpA (fragment): TN5P_ECOLX - Also known as tnp. Experimental evidence at protein level: Swiss-Prot protein existence level 1. Mediates transposition of transposon Tn5 by a 'cut and paste' mechanism. First, the monomeric transposase binds the 19 bp inverted DNA repeats flanking the transposon. Then, dimerization of the DNA- bound transposase creates a synaptic DNA complex. After nicking of the first DNA strand, excision of the transposon proceeds through a series of intermediates. The transposase then mediates the insertion of the transposon at a new site by strand transfer. The activity of the wild- type tran
   5236..5340    +  promoter       AmpR promoter: bla
   5341..6201    +  CDS            AmpR: β-lactamase; bla; confers resistance to ampicillin, carbenicillin, and related antibiotics
   6359..6947    -  rep_origin     ori: high-copy-number ColE1/pMB1/pBR322/pUC origin of replication
   7063..7346    +  misc_feature   cer region: ColE1-derived recombination site that helps to maintain plasmids as monomers
