[The description below was written by a language model from this plasmid's Addgene catalogue record and pLannotate feature annotations shown in this document.]
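Description:
Halo-WIPI2B S395E is a mammalian expression plasmid of 7,410 bp built on the Promega pHTN backbone. It carries human WIPI2B with a serine 395 to glutamate substitution, fused to an N-terminal HaloTag. It is propagated in E. coli through a high-copy ColE1/pUC-type origin with β-lactamase (AmpR) conferring ampicillin resistance, and a ColE1 cer site helps keep the plasmid monomeric. A separate SV40 enhancer/early promoter drives a neomycin phosphotransferase gene followed by a synthetic poly(A) signal. This cassette would allow G418-type selection of transfected mammalian cells, although the record does not state that it was used this way.

The expression cassette consists of the CMV immediate early enhancer and promoter, a chimeric β-globin/immunoglobulin intron that supports efficient mRNA processing, and a T7 promoter just upstream of the open reading frame. The coding region begins with HaloTag, a modified bacterial dehalogenase that bonds covalently to chloroalkane ligands. A TEV protease cleavage site follows, and then the WIPI2B coding sequence, inserted between retained EcoRI and NotI sites and terminated by an SV40 polyadenylation signal. The automated annotation matched the insert to the rat Wipi2 protein entry, but the catalogue record gives the species as human. Several short fragment hits, including SET1, large T antigen, M13 ori, bom and tnpA, look like backbone remnants or annotation artefacts rather than functional parts.

WIPI2 is a PtdIns3P-binding component of the early autophagy machinery. Substituting glutamate for serine is a common way to mimic phosphorylation, though the record does not state that rationale. The associated study concerns autophagosome biogenesis in aging neurons, and the Halo fusion would allow fluorescent ligand labelling of the mutant protein in cells.
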