Addgene plasmid #176006: Halo-WIPI2B S395E
Purpose: Expresses WIPI2B (S395E) fused to Halo in mammalian cells
Depositing lab: Erika Holzbaur. Depositing organization: University of Pennsylvania. Publication: Expression of WIPI2B counteracts age-related decline in autophagosome biogenesis in neurons. Stavoe AK, Gopal PP, Gubas A, Tooze SA, Holzbaur EL. Elife. 2019 Jul 16;8. pii: 44219. doi: 10.7554/eLife.44219. PubMed 31309927.
Backbone
  Vector backbone: pHTN
  Backbone manufacturer: Promega
  Backbone size w/o insert (bp): 6143
  Total vector size (bp): 7410
  Vector type: Mammalian Expression
Growth in bacteria
  Bacterial resistance: Ampicillin, 100 μg/mL
  Growth temperature: 37°C
  Growth strain: DH5alpha
  Copy number: Unknown
Gene/Insert
  Gene/Insert name: WIPI2B (S395E)
  Species: H. sapiens (human)
  Mutation: Serine 395 to Glutamate
  Entrez Gene: WIPI2 (a.k.a. ATG18B, Atg21, CGI-50, IDDSSA, WIPI-2)
  Promoter: CMV
  Tag / fusion protein: HaloTag (N terminal on backbone)
  Cloning method: Restriction Enzyme; 5′ cloning site EcoRI (not destroyed); 3′ cloning site NotI (not destroyed)
  Sequencing primers: 5′ cctgatcggcagcgagatcg
Resource information
  A portion of this plasmid was derived from a plasmid made by: Sharon Tooze, Francis Crick Institute, UK
Terms and licenses: Academic/Nonprofit Terms; Industry Terms: Not Available to Industry
How to cite: Halo-WIPI2B S395E was a gift from Erika Holzbaur (Addgene plasmid # 176006 ; http://n2t.net/addgene:176006 ; RRID:Addgene_176006)
